>Addgene plasmid #245833 | pREA6 | depositor full sequence | sequence record 483367 | pREA6 sequence 7680 bps
TCATGACCAAAATCCCTTAACGTGAGTTTTCGTTCCACTGAGCGTCAGACCCCGTAGAAAAGATCAAAGG
ATCTTCTTGAGATCCTTTTTTTCTGCGCGTAATCTGCTGCTTGCAAACAAAAAAACCACCGCTACCAGCG
GTGGTTTGTTTGCCGGATCAAGAGCTACCAACTCTTTTTCCGAAGGTAACTGGCTTCAGCAGAGCGCAGA
TACCAAATACTGTCCTTCTAGTGTAGCCGTAGTTAGGCCACCACTTCAAGAACTCTGTAGCACCGCCTAC
ATACCTCGCTCTGCTAATCCTGTTACCAGTGGCTGCTGCCAGTGGCGATAAGTCGTGTCTTACCGGGTTG
GACTCAAGACGATAGTTACCGGATAAGGCGCAGCGGTCGGGCTGAACGGGGGGTTCGTGCACACAGCCCA
GCTTGGAGCGAACGACCTACACCGAACTGAGATACCTACAGCGTGAGCATTGAGAAAGCGCCACGCTTCC
CGAAGGGAGAAAGGCGGACAGGTATCCGGTAAGCGGCAGGGTCGGAACAGGAGAGCGCACGAGGGAGCTT
CCAGGGGGAAACGCCTGGTATCTTTATAGTCCTGTCGGGTTTCGCCACCTCTGACTTGAGCGTCGATTTT
TGTGATGCTCGTCAGGGGGGCGGAGCCTATGGAAAAACGCCAGCAACGCGGCCTTTTTACGGTTCCTGGC
CTTTTGCTGGCCTTTTGCTCACATGTTCTTTCCTGCGTTATCCCCTGATTCTGTGGATAACCGTATTACC
GCCTTTGAGTGAGCTGATACCGCTCGCCGCAGCCGAACGACCGAGCGCAGCGAGTCAGTGAGCGAGGAAG
CGGAAGAGCGCCCAATACGCAAACCGCCTCTCCCCGCGCGTTGGCCGATTCATTAATGCAGCTGGCACGA
CAGGTTTCCCGACTGGAAAGCGGGCAGTGAGCGCAACGCAATTAATGTGAGTTAGCTCACTCATTAGGCA
CCCCAGGCTTTACACTTTATGCTTCCGGCTCGTATGTTGTGTGGAATTGTGAGCGGATAACAATTTCACA
CAGGAAACAGCTATGACCATGATTACGCCAAGCTTGCATGCCTGCAGGTCGACTCTAGCCCCCACACACA
TCGCTGCCGGAATAGATGATCCCATCGTAGTTCGATAATCTCGTGACACTCGTTTCCGATACCCCCTTAT
ATCAGCACACATTCAGTCATCATACCACAAAATGTTGTGATAGTGATAGGCAAAACTACCGTATTTCCTC
TATTAATCTTGCATGCAAGACTAATTTTCGATTAACCCGTAGGGGTGCAAGACTAATAGAGACTGCAAGA
CTATTAGAGGCTGAAATACTAATTTTCGTATGCTCAATAATTTTGGAAATTGGCCTATTTTTTGTAGAAA
CTTGATACCGTTTAAACAAGGAAAAATACACACTTTTTAATATTTCATCAATAATTTGAACGATTTTGTG
ATTTTAAGTTCAATTTGCCCAAAAAAAGACAATTTTTCTGACGTTACCGCAAAGTAATGCTGGTCAGGCA
AAAAGAGCGGTGCAAAAATATAAGAGACTGCAATACTAATAGAGGAAATACGGTAATTGAATTTTAGTGA
AACTTGCGACAGTTTTCCTCATTTTTTTGTTATTCCGGCATACGAGTGTGGCATACGAGTGAGGTCATCT
TTTGTTTCTTCCGTTTCTTCATCGCTTTTGAAAAAAAATGTTGAAGAAAACTTCGTAGCCGATAGCCGGA
TAATGTTTGGCACGGCGTTCCAACATATATCATTGGAAATTTTTTAAGATTTTTGCGAAAAATCACATTC
TTCACGATGAGAACACGTTATTGAAGGAATATAAATCAAGAATAACATATAGTTATATTTCTCTATTACT
TTAACGTTAAATATGAGCAAATTTGAGCATTTTGATTGCGATGAAAAGCAGAATCGAGTCAACTGAAATC
CGTTCAAAAACCTAAGCTCGGTTCGCCCGAAAGTCGATTTTTCCAATAGCCGAACAGCACTGCTTCTTTA
TTTTCCAGGTATTTTTGGGGTGTAAGAATTATATCTTCTTTGTTTGGGTATTTACGTTTCCGAATTCCCT
TTCTTGATCTGTCGCTATTTTTCAGAAACCAGAACAGTTTATCCTTTTTCATGAGAACCTGAATAGCTCA
AAAACCCGTTTAATTTCTTTTCATCATCTCATTTGAAACTTTCCTAGTCTTCTTAATGATTTCCAGGCTC
CTCCTACATTTGTATCTCAAGATGCATACACTTTATTTCCGCTCCAATTCGAATCATCTACTTCTCTTTT
TTCTTCAACTTTCTACTTTTTTCCATTCTTTTCTTTCAAATGTTCGACGTCTTCAAGTGACTGCTCTTCA
TTCTCCTCATTTTTCTCGAATTTCATTCTTGTCTCTTTTTTGCTCAAAAATGGAAAATGAAAGTGACGTG
AGATTTGGACGGCGGGACACGGGGGCAGTAGAAGCAGCAAAAAGGAGAGAAAGAGGACACAAATAAGAAG
AACGAATTCAAAAATAAGCGGAGAGGAGCTATTTCCGTCAATTCTACCTCCCCAATCTTCATCAATTCGG
CTCAATTGAATGACGTCACAGGGAGATAAACCGTTTGGATGAGCGCCGTCCATCACTGACGCCATCCCGT
TTGGGACAAGAAAAGAGAAAAAAGAGCACAAAGTTTTTGGTGACGGATCTTGTCAATCATATGAAAGTTG
TTCTGATTGATTGTCAGTTTTTTTCCTACTTTTTTGGATTCTATCCACTTCTGAACTTTTGACAAGTTTC
AAACTTTCTGAATCATTTTCTATGCATTTTCCTGGAATTCTTTTTATGTAAAATATGAAATAGAATGTTT
TTGAATTCAAGTTCTGCTTTTTTCTTCTTTTTTGTTCTGTTCGGGCTTGGGTATGCTTTTTTTAAAAATT
ATTTTGCACATCGACCAATAAGTGCGCAACTTATAAAATTAATTTATTTTTGTTAATTTTTGAAATACTT
GTATTGCTTTAAGTGATCTGACCTCGCCCTGAGCTTTCCACGTAGTTATCAAATACAAATCCTCCAAGGG
TAACGTACCTATATTACTGATCTTTATAATAACTTTATCACCTGTCCAGTTCCAGAGGAATTCTGTTAAG
CTTATAGGCACAGAAGGAGTCATTTCTGCTGGTTTTTAATGATCCAAATCTTTATTTCAAGTAAAAAACT
GAACACTTGCGAATAAAACTATCAGATTAACCATTCACCAAAAATGTGTTTGAATCTAAAACTTTCTCAG
TATTCCAAATATAGAAATAAATAACCACGACATTGCTAAAATCTGTCTGAATTGTGTACTCCTTACCGTG
AAGTAATAATGGATATAATGAATCGTTTGAAATGAATGATCAGCACATTTTTGGTGAAAGATCACAAATA
AGGAATAAGCGACGGAAAATAAAACGATTATTTCGGATCAAAAATTTGTTGAAGATCATATACACTCGAG
ACCAAGATTATTCTAGACAATTTTCAAATTGGCTTCTTTGTTTGCAAATCTTCATAATAATCTGTGAAGT
TTGGAAATTTGAATTTTTAATCTTTTTTCATAGATTATAGTTTTTATTTCTTTGCAAAACTATATTAAAA
ACCGATGCATTGTTTTAGGGAAATTAATGAGCCTTTTGTTCAACACTAAAAACAATAAAATTAAAATTTT
GGCTTCATCATTTGACCTTTTTTAAGTTCGAAAACTTTTCTCGTATTTCTGAACCGCCAATTTTTTCACA
CATCTCTAGACTTTTGGTGCCCGTTCCAGAAAGTTAAGTAATTGCTATTCTAAGAAAGTTCTCAACATTG
TTTTTTAGTTCTGATTGAATTCTGATGTTCCAGGAATATATTTTAAATTTAATATTCTTTGCACTATTTC
TATACTAACTAAATAATAAATAGTCTAAGTATGTTCAATGAGAACAAAAAAGCTCTATCTATATTTTTCT
ATCCTATTTCATTTATATCCTTTTCATTTTGAACTCACCAGCTTCTCTTCTTCTTCTTGTCCATATACTT
CTTAAAAGTCTCGAACTTCTCTCTCTCACTCTCCATCAATTTCTTTATGGCTACCGCTTGCGCTCTGCCG
CTTCCGAAGAAAGAAGGCGTTGGCAGAGCTCTCAATTCTATTTTTTCTCGCCGTAGGCTATCGATTTCTC
AGCTTCTCTTCTCTCTTCCTCACTCCACCACCACCACTTCGGGCTTCTTCTTTTCTTCATTTTCGTCTTC
TTCTTCATCCTCTTCTTTTTTTTTCAGTTCCCCCTCACTCCTCCCCTTATATGCGCGTGCGAGAGGGGTG
CAAAAGCAGCGCGCATCCGAGAATTGAAACGAGAAAACGGAGACGCAGCAGCAGTTCGTCCTCAGAAAAA
TAGCCAGTAAAAAGAGAAAAAGATAGAGAGAGACCTATCGCATTTTATTTTCAAATTGCAATTCCTGCAA
TTCATGTGTGCGTGTGCCCATTTTCAATTCTTCCCGTTATTTTTCAGACCATTACCAACGTTCTTTCTAG
ATCTTGAGACAATCTTCCTTCTGCTCAATCGTTCGTCGTGAAGACGGCATCGACGACTGCAGCGATAAGG
GCGAATTCCAGCACACTGGCGGCCGTTACTAGAGGATCCCCGGGATTGGCCAAAGGACCCAAAGGTATGT
TTCGAATGATACTAACATAACATAGAACATTTTCAGGAGGACCCTTGGCTAGCGTCGACGGTACATCACA
AGTTTGTACAAAAAAGCAGGCTCCGAATTCGCCCTTGGACTAGTCATATGCACCATAACAGATCTTCAAA
AAAAGAATGCGGGAGTATAAGATTGTTGTGCTCGGATCTGTCGGAGTAGGAAAATCCGCACTGACGGTAC
AATTCGTGCAGGGAATTTTCGTAGAGAAGTATGACCCAACAATTGAGGATAGTTACAGAAAGCAAGTGGA
AGTCGACGGCCAGCAATGTATGCTTGAGATACTGGATACAGCAGGAACGGAGCAATTCACAGCGATGCGT
GATTTGTACATGAAGAATGGACAAGGATTTGTTCTCGTTTATTCAATTACTGCTCAATCGACATTCAATG
ATCTTATGGATCTTCGTGATCAGATTCTTCGTGTCAAAGATACGGACGAGGTTCCAATGATTTTGGTAGG
AAATAAGTGTGATTTGGAAGACGAACGAGTTGTTGGAAAAGATCAGGGACAGAATCTCGCCAGGCAGTTT
GGATCAGCATTCCTTGAAACCTCTGCAAAAGCAAAGATTAACGTCAGCGAGGTGTTCTACGACCTCGTTC
GTCAAATAAACCGACGTTATCCCGAATCTGGTCGACGCCAGGGACAATCAAATAAGCAGTGCTGCTCGTG
TGTCATCATGTGATTATCTTTACATATGGCGGCCGCGGAAGGGCGAATTCGACCCAGCTTTCTTGTACAA
AGTGGTGATGTACCATGGTATTGATATCTGAGCTCCGCATCGGCCGCTGTCATCAGATCGCCATCTCGCG
CCCGTGCCTCTGACTTCTAAGTCCAATTACTCTTCAACATCCCTACATGCTCTTTCTCCCTGTGCTCCCA
CCCCCTATTTTTGTTATTATCAAAAAAACTTCTTCTTAATTTCTTTGTTTTTTAGCTTCTTTTAAGTCAC
CTCTAACAATGAAATTGTGTAGATTCAAAAATAGAATTAATTCGTAATAAAAAGTCGAAAAAAATTGTGC
TCCCTCCCCCCATTAATAATAATTCTATCCCAAAATCTACACAATGTTCTGTGTACACTTCTTATGTTTT
TTTTACTTCTGATAAATTTTTTTTGAAACATCATAGAAAAAACCGCACACAAAATACCTTATCATATGTT
ACGTTTCAGTTTATGACCGCAATTTTTATTTCTTCGCACGTCTGGGCCTCTCATGACGTCAAATCATGCT
CATCGTGAAAAAGTTTTGGAGTATTTTTGGAATTTTTCAATCAAGTGAAAGTTTATGAAATTAATTTTCC
TGCTTTTGCTTTTTGGGGGTTTCCCCTATTGTTTGTCAAGAGTTTCGAGGACGGCGTTTTTCTTGCTAAA
ATCACAAGTATTGATGAGCACGATGCAAGAAAGATCGGAAGAAGGTTTGGGTTTGAGGCTCAGTGGAAGG
TGAGTAGAAGTTGATAATTTGAAAGTGGAGTAGTGTCTATGGGGTTTTTGCCTTAAATGACAGAATACAT
TCCCAATATACCAAACATAACTGTTTCCTACTAGTCGGCCGTACGGGCCCTTTCGTCTCGCGCGTTTCGG
TGATGACGGTGAAAACCTCTGACACATGCAGCTCCCGGAGACGGTCACAGCTTGTCTGTAAGCGGATGCC
GGGAGCAGACAAGCCCGTCAGGGCGCGTCAGCGGGTGTTGGCGGGTGTCGGGGCTGGCTTAACTATGCGG
CATCAGAGCAGATTGTACTGAGAGTGCACCATATGCGGTGTGAAATACCGCACAGATGCGTAAGGAGAAA
ATACCGCATCAGGCGGCCTTAAGGGCCTCGTGATACGCCTATTTTTATAGGTTAATGTCATGATAATAAT
GGTTTCTTAGACGTCAGGTGGCACTTTTCGGGGAAATGTGCGCGGAACCCCTATTTGTTTATTTTTCTAA
ATACATTCAAATATGTATCCGCTCATGAGACAATAACCCTGATAAATGCTTCAATAATATTGAAAAAGGA
AGAGTATGAGTATTCAACATTTCCGTGTCGCCCTTATTCCCTTTTTTGCGGCATTTTGCCTTCCTGTTTT
TGCTCACCCAGAAACGCTGGTGAAAGTAAAAGATGCTGAAGATCAGTTGGGTGCACGAGTGGGTTACATC
GAACTGGATCTCAACAGCGGTAAGATCCTTGAGAGTTTTCGCCCCGAAGAACGTTTTCCAATGATGAGCA
CTTTTAAAGTTCTGCTATGTGGCGCGGTATTATCCCGTATTGACGCCGGGCAAGAGCAACTCGGTCGCCG
CATACACTATTCTCAGAATGACTTGGTTGAGTACTCACCAGTCACAGAAAAGCATCTTACGGATGGCATG
ACAGTAAGAGAATTATGCAGTGCTGCCATAACCATGAGTGATAACACTGCGGCCAACTTACTTCTGACAA
CGATCGGAGGACCGAAGGAGCTAACCGCTTTTTTGCACAACATGGGGGATCATGTAACTCGCCTTGATCG
TTGGGAACCGGAGCTGAATGAAGCCATACCAAACGACGAGCGTGACACCACGATGCCTGTAGCAATGGCA
ACAACGTTGCGCAAACTATTAACTGGCGAACTACTTACTCTAGCTTCCCGGCAACAATTAATAGACTGGA
TGGAGGCGGATAAAGTTGCAGGACCACTTCTGCGCTCGGCCCTTCCGGCTGGCTGGTTTATTGCTGATAA
ATCTGGAGCCGGTGAGCGTGGGTCTCGCGGTATCATTGCAGCACTGGGGCCAGATGGTAAGCCCTCCCGT
ATCGTAGTTATCTACACGACGGGGAGTCAGGCAACTATGGATGAACGAAATAGACAGATCGCTGAGATAG
GTGCCTCACTGATTAAGCATTGGTAACTGTCAGACCAAGTTTACTCATATATACTTTAGATTGATTTAAA
ACTTCATTTTTAATTTAAAAGGATCTAGGTGAAGATCCTTTTTGATAATC
Features (pLannotate 1.2.2; 14 found; start..end, strand, type, name):
     77..665     +  rep_origin     ori: high-copy-number ColE1/pMB1/pBR322/pUC origin of replication
    848..940     +  CDS            lacI (fragment): lac repressor; lacI; The lac repressor binds to the lac operator to inhibit transcription in E. coli. This inhibition can be relieved by adding lactose or isopropyl-β-D-thiogalactopyranoside (IPTG).
    953..974     +  protein_bind   CAP binding site: CAP binding activates transcription in the presence of cAMP. E. coli catabolite activator protein
    989..1019    +  promoter       lac promoter: promoter for the E. coli lac operon
   1027..1043    +  protein_bind   lac operator: The lac repressor binds to the lac operator to inhibit transcription in E. coli. This inhibition can be relieved by adding lactose or isopropyl-β-D-thiogalactopyranoside (IPTG). lac repressor encoded by lacI
   1080..1108    -  misc_feature   MCS (fragment): pUC18/19 multiple cloning site
   4758..4782    +  protein_bind   attB1: mutant version of attB; recombination site for the Gateway® BP reaction BP Clonase™
   4837..5379    +  CDS            RAP1B: RAP1B_HUMAN - Experimental evidence at protein level: Swiss-Prot protein existence level 1. GTP-binding protein that possesses intrinsic GTPase activity. Contributes to the polarizing activity of KRIT1 and CDH5 in the establishment and maintenance of correct endothelial cell polarity and vascular lumen. Required for the localization of phosphorylated PRKCZ, PARD3 and TIAM1 to the cell junction. Plays a role in the establishment of basal endothelial barrier function. From Homo sapiens (Human).
   5442..5466    -  protein_bind   attB2: mutant version of attB; recombination site for the Gateway® BP reaction BP Clonase™
   6064..6159    +  CDS            aex-5 (fragment): AEX5_CAEEL - Also known as kpc-3 From Caenorhabditis elegans.
   6287..6322    +  CDS            rop (fragment): Rop protein, which maintains plasmids at low copy number; rop
   6424..6523    +  misc_feature   bom (fragment): basis of mobility region from pBR322
   6621..6725    +  promoter       AmpR promoter: bla
   6726..7586    +  CDS            AmpR: β-lactamase; bla; confers resistance to ampicillin, carbenicillin, and related antibiotics
