[The description below was written by a language model from this plasmid's Addgene catalogue record and pLannotate feature annotations shown in this document.]
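Description:
pREA6 is a 7,680 bp C. elegans expression plasmid built by Gateway cloning into a pDEST-type worm destination backbone. It is propagated in E. coli through a high-copy ColE1/pUC-family origin and selected with ampicillin via a β-lactamase (AmpR) gene driven by its own promoter. The backbone also retains pUC-derived remnants (lac promoter and operator, CAP binding site, a lacI fragment and a piece of the pUC multiple cloning site), along with short rop and bom fragments. None of these play a role in expression in worms.

The payload is the C. elegans small GTPase gene rap-1 carrying a G12V substitution, flanked by attB1 and attB2 sites left by the Gateway recombination reaction. The automated annotation labels this coding region as human RAP1B, which most likely reflects sequence homology between the worm and human Rap1 proteins rather than a human insert, since the catalogue lists the species as C. elegans. In Ras-family GTPases, G12V is the classic change that impairs GTP hydrolysis and locks the protein in an active, GTP-bound state. The record gives the promoter as rgef-1, commonly used for pan-neuronal expression in worms. It is not annotated in the feature table, but the long unannotated stretch upstream of attB1 is the likely location. A short match to aex-5 lies downstream of attB2, and no 3' UTR is explicitly annotated.

The associated publication concerns a PDZ-RapGEF acting through Rap/Rac signalling in synaptic development. The plasmid would therefore fit transgenic expression of activated RAP-1 in neurons to probe that pathway, although the record does not state a specific purpose.
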