Addgene plasmid #245833: pREA6
Depositing lab: Salvatore Cherra. Publication: A PDZ-RapGEF promotes synaptic development in C. elegans through a Rap/Rac signaling pathway. Lamb R, Scales M, Watkins J, Werner M, Cherra SJ. Development. 2025 Aug 1:dev.204678. doi: 10.1242/dev.204678. PubMed 40748210.
Backbone
  Vector backbone: pDEST
  Vector type: Worm Expression
Growth in bacteria
  Bacterial resistance: Ampicillin, 100 μg/mL
  Growth temperature: 37°C
  Growth strain: DH5alpha
  Copy number: High Copy
Gene/Insert
  Gene/Insert name: rap-1(G12V)
  Species: C. elegans (nematode)
  Mutation: G12V
  Entrez Gene: rap-1 (a.k.a. C27B7.8)
  Promoter: rgef-1
  Cloning method: Gateway Cloning
Terms and licenses: Academic/Nonprofit Terms; Industry Terms: Not Available to Industry
How to cite: pREA6 was a gift from Salvatore Cherra (Addgene plasmid # 245833)
